Addgene plasmid #91579: pPN160
Purpose: Express sgRNA targeting human CACNB2
Depositing lab: Lindy Barrett. Depositing organization: Broad Institute. Publication: A Scaled Framework for CRISPR Editing of Human Pluripotent Stem Cells to Study Psychiatric Disease. Hazelbaker DZ, Beccard A, Bara AM, Dabkowski N, Messana A, Mazzucato P, Lam D, Manning D, Eggan K, Barrett LE. Stem Cell Reports. 2017 Oct 10;9(4):1315-1327. doi: 10.1016/j.stemcr.2017.09.006. PubMed 29020615.
Backbone
  Vector backbone: pUC19-U6 promoter
  Vector type: CRISPR
Growth in bacteria
  Bacterial resistance: Ampicillin, 100 μg/mL
  Growth temperature: 37°C
  Growth strain: DH5alpha
  Copy number: High Copy
Gene/Insert
  Gene/Insert name: CACNB2 (alt name: NM_201570.2)
  gRNA/shRNA sequence: AGAGATACATCGGAATCGGA
  Species: H. sapiens (human)
  Insert size (bp): 21
  Entrez Gene: CACNB2 (a.k.a. CACNLB2, CAVB2, MYSB)
  Promoter: U6
  Cloning method: Restriction Enzyme; 5′ cloning site BbsI (destroyed during cloning); 3′ cloning site BbsI (destroyed during cloning)
  Sequencing primers: 5′ M13F (-21)
Terms and licenses: Academic/Nonprofit Terms; Industry Terms: Not Available to Industry
How to cite: pPN160 was a gift from Lindy Barrett (Addgene plasmid # 91579 ; http://n2t.net/addgene:91579 ; RRID:Addgene_91579)
