[The description below was written by a language model from this plasmid's Addgene catalogue record and pLannotate feature annotations shown in this document.]
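Description:
pPN160 is a small (about 3.0 kb) CRISPR guide-RNA expression plasmid built on a pUC19 backbone carrying a U6 promoter cassette. It is propagated in E. coli as a high-copy plasmid through the ColE1/pUC-type origin of replication and selected with ampicillin via the β-lactamase (AmpR) gene and its native promoter. The remaining annotated elements are the lac promoter, operator and CAP binding site, fragments of lacZα, lacI, rop and bom, and a remnant of the pUC multiple cloning site. These are leftovers of the pUC19 parent and play no role in the construct's function in mammalian cells.

The payload is a single sgRNA transcription unit. The human U6 snRNA promoter, an RNA polymerase III promoter suited to producing short, uncapped transcripts, drives a roughly 20-nucleotide spacer directed against human CACNB2, which encodes a voltage-gated calcium channel β2 subunit. This spacer is fused directly to the Streptococcus pyogenes Cas9 guide RNA scaffold. It was inserted between BbsI sites that were destroyed during cloning, as is typical of type IIS oligo-cloning strategies. In the feature table it corresponds to the unannotated gap between the U6 promoter and the scaffold.

The plasmid encodes no Cas9 nuclease and no mammalian selection marker or reporter, so it must be co-delivered with a separate source of SpCas9. According to the record, it was made to express an sgRNA targeting CACNB2 as part of a scaled framework for CRISPR editing of human pluripotent stem cells to study genes linked to psychiatric disease.
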