Features (pLannotate 1.2.2; 13 found; start..end, strand, type, name):
      1..241     +  promoter       U6 promoter: RNA polymerase III promoter for human U6 snRNA
    271..346     +  misc_RNA       gRNA scaffold: guide RNA scaffold for the Streptococcus pyogenes CRISPR/Cas9 system
    395..411     -  protein_bind   lac operator: The lac repressor binds to the lac operator to inhibit transcription in E. coli. This inhibition can be relieved by adding lactose or isopropyl-β-D-thiogalactopyranoside (IPTG). lac repressor encoded by lacI
    419..449     -  promoter       lac promoter: promoter for the E. coli lac operon
    464..485     -  protein_bind   CAP binding site: CAP binding activates transcription in the presence of cAMP. E. coli catabolite activator protein
    498..590     -  CDS            lacI (fragment): lac repressor; lacI; The lac repressor binds to the lac operator to inhibit transcription in E. coli. This inhibition can be relieved by adding lactose or isopropyl-β-D-thiogalactopyranoside (IPTG).
    773..1361    -  rep_origin     ori: high-copy-number ColE1/pMB1/pBR322/pUC origin of replication
   1532..2392    -  CDS            AmpR: β-lactamase; bla; confers resistance to ampicillin, carbenicillin, and related antibiotics
   2393..2497    -  promoter       AmpR promoter: bla
   2592..2627    +  CDS            rop (fragment): Rop protein, which maintains plasmids at low copy number; rop
   2729..2828    +  misc_feature   bom (fragment): basis of mobility region from pBR322
   2834..2991    -  CDS            lacZα (fragment): LacZα fragment of β-galactosidase; lacZ fragment
   2988..3014    +  misc_feature   MCS (fragment): pUC18/19 multiple cloning site
>Addgene plasmid #91579 | pPN160 | addgene full sequence | sequence record 179028 | Addgene NGS Result
GAGGGCCTATTTCCCATGATTCCTTCATATTTGCATATACGATACAAGGCTGTTAGAGAGATAATTGGAA
TTAATTTGACTGTAAACACAAAGATATTAGTACAAAATACGTGACGTAGAAAGTAATAATTTCTTGGGTA
GTTTGCAGTTTTAAAATTATGTTTTAAAATGGACTATCATATGCTTACCGTAACTTGAAAGTATTTCGAT
TTCTTGGCTTTATATATCTTGTGGAAAGGACGAAACACCGAGAGATACATCGGAATCGGAGTTTTAGAGC
TAGAAATAGCAAGTTAAAATAAGGCTAGTCCGTTATCAACTTGAAAAAGTGGCACCGAGTCGGTGCTTTT
TTAAGCTTGGCGTAATCATGGTCATAGCTGTTTCCTGTGTGAAATTGTTATCCGCTCACAATTCCACACA
ACATACGAGCCGGAAGCATAAAGTGTAAAGCCTGGGGTGCCTAATGAGTGAGCTAACTCACATTAATTGC
GTTGCGCTCACTGCCCGCTTTCCAGTCGGGAAACCTGTCGTGCCAGCTGCATTAATGAATCGGCCAACGC
GCGGGGAGAGGCGGTTTGCGTATTGGGCGCTCTTCCGCTTCCTCGCTCACTGACTCGCTGCGCTCGGTCG
TTCGGCTGCGGCGAGCGGTATCAGCTCACTCAAAGGCGGTAATACGGTTATCCACAGAATCAGGGGATAA
CGCAGGAAAGAACATGTGAGCAAAAGGCCAGCAAAAGGCCAGGAACCGTAAAAAGGCCGCGTTGCTGGCG
TTTTTCCATAGGCTCCGCCCCCCTGACGAGCATCACAAAAATCGACGCTCAAGTCAGAGGTGGCGAAACC
CGACAGGACTATAAAGATACCAGGCGTTTCCCCCTGGAAGCTCCCTCGTGCGCTCTCCTGTTCCGACCCT
GCCGCTTACCGGATACCTGTCCGCCTTTCTCCCTTCGGGAAGCGTGGCGCTTTCTCATAGCTCACGCTGT
AGGTATCTCAGTTCGGTGTAGGTCGTTCGCTCCAAGCTGGGCTGTGTGCACGAACCCCCCGTTCAGCCCG
ACCGCTGCGCCTTATCCGGTAACTATCGTCTTGAGTCCAACCCGGTAAGACACGACTTATCGCCACTGGC
AGCAGCCACTGGTAACAGGATTAGCAGAGCGAGGTATGTAGGCGGTGCTACAGAGTTCTTGAAGTGGTGG
CCTAACTACGGCTACACTAGAAGAACAGTATTTGGTATCTGCGCTCTGCTGAAGCCAGTTACCTTCGGAA
AAAGAGTTGGTAGCTCTTGATCCGGCAAACAAACCACCGCTGGTAGCGGTGGTTTTTTTGTTTGCAAGCA
GCAGATTACGCGCAGAAAAAAAGGATCTCAAGAAGATCCTTTGATCTTTTCTACGGGGTCTGACGCTCAG
TGGAACGAAAACTCACGTTAAGGGATTTTGGTCATGAGATTATCAAAAAGGATCTTCACCTAGATCCTTT
TAAATTAAAAATGAAGTTTTAAATCAATCTAAAGTATATATGAGTAAACTTGGTCTGACAGTTACCAATG
CTTAATCAGTGAGGCACCTATCTCAGCGATCTGTCTATTTCGTTCATCCATAGTTGCCTGACTCCCCGTC
GTGTAGATAACTACGATACGGGAGGGCTTACCATCTGGCCCCAGTGCTGCAATGATACCGCGAGACCCAC
GCTCACCGGCTCCAGATTTATCAGCAATAAACCAGCCAGCCGGAAGGGCCGAGCGCAGAAGTGGTCCTGC
AACTTTATCCGCCTCCATCCAGTCTATTAATTGTTGCCGGGAAGCTAGAGTAAGTAGTTCGCCAGTTAAT
AGTTTGCGCAACGTTGTTGCCATTGCTACAGGCATCGTGGTGTCACGCTCGTCGTTTGGTATGGCTTCAT
TCAGCTCCGGTTCCCAACGATCAAGGCGAGTTACATGATCCCCCATGTTGTGCAAAAAAGCGGTTAGCTC
CTTCGGTCCTCCGATCGTTGTCAGAAGTAAGTTGGCCGCAGTGTTATCACTCATGGTTATGGCAGCACTG
CATAATTCTCTTACTGTCATGCCATCCGTAAGATGCTTTTCTGTGACTGGTGAGTACTCAACCAAGTCAT
TCTGAGAATAGTGTATGCGGCGACCGAGTTGCTCTTGCCCGGCGTCAATACGGGATAATACCGCGCCACA
TAGCAGAACTTTAAAAGTGCTCATCATTGGAAAACGTTCTTCGGGGCGAAAACTCTCAAGGATCTTACCG
CTGTTGAGATCCAGTTCGATGTAACCCACTCGTGCACCCAACTGATCTTCAGCATCTTTTACTTTCACCA
GCGTTTCTGGGTGAGCAAAAACAGGAAGGCAAAATGCCGCAAAAAAGGGAATAAGGGCGACACGGAAATG
TTGAATACTCATACTCTTCCTTTTTCAATATTATTGAAGCATTTATCAGGGTTATTGTCTCATGAGCGGA
TACATATTTGAATGTATTTAGAAAAATAAACAAATAGGGGTTCCGCGCACATTTCCCCGAAAAGTGCCAC
CTGACGTCTAAGAAACCATTATTATCATGACATTAACCTATAAAAATAGGCGTATCACGAGGCCCTTTCG
TCTCGCGCGTTTCGGTGATGACGGTGAAAACCTCTGACACATGCAGCTCCCGGAGACGGTCACAGCTTGT
CTGTAAGCGGATGCCGGGAGCAGACAAGCCCGTCAGGGCGCGTCAGCGGGTGTTGGCGGGTGTCGGGGCT
GGCTTAACTATGCGGCATCAGAGCAGATTGTACTGAGAGTGCACCATATGCGGTGTGAAATACCGCACAG
ATGCGTAAGGAGAAAATACCGCATCAGGCGCCATTCGCCATTCAGGCTGCGCAACTGTTGGGAAGGGCGA
TCGGTGCGGGCCTCTTCGCTATTACGCCAGCTGGCGAAAGGGGGATGTGCTGCAAGGCGATTAAGTTGGG
TAACGCCAGGGTTTTCCCAGTCACGACGTTGTAAAACGACGGCCAGTGAATTCGAGCTCGGTACCCGGGG
ATCCGTTAATTAA
